>Addgene plasmid #55702 | RhoC | depositor partial sequence | sequence record 86277 | RhoC
ATGGCTGCGATCCGAAAGAAGCTGGTGATTGTGGGTGACGGTGCCTGTGGGAAGACCTGCCTCCTCATTG
TCTTCAGCAAAGATCAGTTTCCAGAGGTCTACGTGCCTACCGTCTTTGAGAACTATATAGCCGACATCGA
AGTGGATGGCAAGCAGGTGGAGCTGGCTCTGTGGGACACAGCTGGGCAAGAAGACTACGATCGCCTGCGG
CCTCTCTCCTACCCGGACACTGACGTCATCCTCATGTGTTTCTCCATTGACAGCCCTGACAGTTTGGAAA
ACATTCCTGAGAAGTGGACCCCAGAGGTGAAGCACTTTTGTCCCAACGTGCCCATCATCCTAGTGGGGAA
TAAAAAGGACCTGAGGCAAGATGAGCATACCAGGAGAGAGCTGGCCAAGATGAAACAGGAGCCGGTTCGA
TCTGAGGAAGGCCGGGACATGGCAAACAGGATCAGTGCCTTTGGCTACCTCGAGTGCTCGGCCAAGACTA
AGGAAGGGGTGCGGGAGGTATTTGAGATGGCCACTCGGGCGGGCCTACAGGTCCGGAAGAATAAGCGCCG
GAGGGGCTGTCCCATTCTCTGA
