>Addgene plasmid #55702 | RhoC | depositor partial sequence | sequence record 86278 | pGEX2T backbone
ACGTTATCGACTGCACGGTGCACCAATGCTTCTGGCGTCAGGCAGCCATCGGAAGCTGTGGTATGGCTGT
GCAGGTCGTAAATCACTGCATAATTCGTGTCGCTCAAGGCGCACTCCCGTTCTGGATAATGTTTTTTGCG
CCGACATCATAACGGTTCTGGCAAATATTCTGAAATGAGCTGTTGACAATTAATCATCGGCTCGTATAAT
GTGTGGAATTGTGAGCGGATAACAATTTCACACAGGAAACAGTATTCATGTCCCCTATACTAGGTTATTG
GAAAATTAAGGGCCTTGTGCAACCCACTCGACTTCTTTTGGAATATCTTGAAGAAAAATATGAAGAGCAT
TTGTATGAGCGCGATGAAGGTGATAAATGGCGAAACAAAAAGTTTGAATTGGGTTTGGAGTTTCCCAATC
TTCCTTATTATATTGATGGTGATGTTAAATTAACACAGTCTATGGCCATCATACGTTATATAGCTGACAA
GCACAACATGTTGGGTGGTTGTCCAAAAGAGCGTGCAGAGATTTCAATGCTTGAAGGAGCGGTTTTGGAT
ATTAGATACGGTGTTTCGAGAATTGCATATAGTAAAGACTTTGAAACTCTCAAAGTTGATTTTCTTAGCA
AGCTACCTGAAATGCTGAAAATGTTCGAAGATCGTTTATGTCATAAAACATATTTAAATGGTGATCATGT
AACCCATCCTGACTTCATGTTGTATGACGCTCTTGATGTTGTTTTATACATGGACCCAATGTGCCTGGAT
GCGTTCCCAAAATTAGTTTGTTTTAAAAAACGTATTGAAGCTATCCCACAAATTGATAAGTACTTGAAAT
CCAGCAAGTATATAGCATGGCCTTTGCAGGGCTGGCAAGCCACGTTTGGTGGTGGCGACCATCCTCCAAA
ATCGGATCTGGTTCCGCGTGGATCCCCGGGAATTCATCGTGACTGACTGACGATCTGCCTCGCGCGTTTC
GGTGATGACGGTGAAAACCTCTGACACATGCAGCTCCCGGAGACGGTCACAGCTTGTCTGTAAGCGGATG
CCGGGAGCAGACAAGCCCGTCAGGGCGCGTCAGCGGGTGTTGGCGGGTGTCGGGGCGCAGCCATGACCCA
GTCACGTAGCGATAGCGGAGTGTATAATTCTTGAAGACGAAAGGGCCTCGTGATACGCCTATTTTTATAG
GTTAATGTCATGATAATAATGGTTTCTTAGACGTCAGGTGGCACTTTTCGGGGAAATGTGCGCGGAACCC
CTATTTGTTTATTTTTCTAAATACATTCAAATATGTATCCGCTCATGAGACAATAACCCTGATAAATGCT
TCAATAATATTGAAAAAGGAAGAGTATGAGTATTCAACATTTCCGTGTCGCCCTTATTCCCTTTTTTGCG
GCATTTTGCCTTCCTGTTTTTGCTCACCCAGAAACGCTGGTGAAAGTAAAAGATGCTGAAGATCAGTTGG
GTGCACGAGTGGGTTACATCGAACTGGATCTCAACAGCGGTAAGATCCTTGAGAGTTTTCGCCCCGAAGA
ACGTTTTCCAATGATGAGCACTTTTAAAGTTCTGCTATGTGGCGCGGTATTATCCCGTGTTGACGCCGGG
CAAGAGCAACTCGGTCGCCGCATACACTATTCTCAGAATGACTTGGTTGAGTACTCACCAGTCACAGAAA
AGCATCTTACGGATGGCATGACAGTAAGAGAATTATGCAGTGCTGCCATAACCATGAGTGATAACACTGC
GGCCAACTTACTTCTGACAACGATCGGAGGACCGAAGGAGCTAACCGCTTTTTTGCACAACATGGGGGAT
CATGTAACTCGCCTTGATCGTTGGGAACCGGAGCTGAATGAAGCCATACCAAACGACGAGCGTGACACCA
CGATGCCTGCAGCAATGGCAACAACGTTGCGCAAACTATTAACTGGCGAACTACTTACTCTAGCTTCCCG
GCAACAATTAATAGACTGGATGGAGGCGGATAAAGTTGCAGGACCACTTCTGCGCTCGGCCCTTCCGGCT
GGCTGGTTTATTGCTGATAAATCTGGAGCCGGTGAGCGTGGGTCTCGCGGTATCATTGCAGCACTGGGGC
CAGATGGTAAGCCCTCCCGTATCGTAGTTATCTACACGACGGGGAGTCAGGCAACTATGGATGAACGAAA
TAGACAGATCGCTGAGATAGGTGCCTCACTGATTAAGCATTGGTAACTGTCAGACCAAGTTTACTCATAT
ATACTTTAGATTGATTTAAAACTTCATTTTTAATTTAAAAGGATCTAGGTGAAGATCCTTTTTGATAATC
TCATGACCAAAATCCCTTAACGTGAGTTTTCGTTCCACTGAGCGTCAGACCCCGTAGAAAAGATCAAAGG
ATCTTCTTGAGATCCTTTTTTTCTGCGCGTAATCTGCTGCTTGCAAACAAAAAAACCACCGCTACCAGCG
GTGGTTTGTTTGCCGGATCAAGAGCTACCAACTCTTTTTCCGAAGGTAACTGGCTTCAGCAGAGCGCAGA
TACCAAATACTGTCCTTCTAGTGTAGCCGTAGTTAGGCCACCACTTCAAGAACTCTGTAGCACCGCCTAC
ATACCTCGCTCTGCTAATCCTGTTACCAGTGGCTGCTGCCAGTGGCGATAAGTCGTGTCTTACCGGGTTG
GACTCAAGACGATAGTTACCGGATAAGGCGCAGCGGTCGGGCTGAACGGGGGGTTCGTGCACACAGCCCA
GCTTGGAGCGAACGACCTACACCGAACTGAGATACCTACAGCGTGAGCTATGAGAAAGCGCCACGCTTCC
CGAAGGGAGAAAGGCGGACAGGTATCCGGTAAGCGGCAGGGTCGGAACAGGAGAGCGCACGAGGGAGCTT
CCAGGGGGAAACGCCTGGTATCTTTATAGTCCTGTCGGGTTTCGCCACCTCTGACTTGAGCGTCGATTTT
TGTGATGCTCGTCAGGGGGGCGGAGCCTATGGAAAAACGCCAGCAACGCGGCCTTTTTACGGTTCCTGGC
CTTTTGCTGGCCTTTTGCTCACATGTTCTTTCCTGCGTTATCCCCTGATTCTGTGGATAACCGTATTACC
GCCTTTGAGTGAGCTGATACCGCTCGCCGCAGCCGAACGACCGAGCGCAGCGAGTCAGTGAGCGAGGAAG
CGGAAGAGCGCCTGATGCGGTATTTTCTCCTTACGCATCTGTGCGGTATTTCACACCGCATAAATTCCGA
CACCATCGAATGGTGCAAAACCTTTCGCGGTATGGCATGATAGCGCCCGGAAGAGAGTCAATTCAGGGTG
GTGAATGTGAAACCAGTAACGTTATACGATGTCGCAGAGTATGCCGGTGTCTCTTATCAGACCGTTTCCC
GCGTGGTGAACCAGGCCAGCCACGTTTCTGCGAAAACGCGGGAAAAAGTGGAAGCGGCGATGGCGGAGCT
GAATTACATTCCCAACCGCGTGGCACAACAACTGGCGGGCAAACAGTCGTTGCTGATTGGCGTTGCCACC
TCCAGTCTGGCCCTGCACGCGCCGTCGCAAATTGTCGCGGCGATTAAATCTCGCGCCGATCAACTGGGTG
CCAGCGTGGTGGTGTCGATGGTAGAACGAAGCGGCGTCGAAGCCTGTAAAGCGGCGGTGCACAATCTTCT
CGCGCAACGCGTCAGTGGGCTGATCATTAACTATCCGCTGGATGACCAGGATGCCATTGCTGTGGAAGCT
GCCTGCACTAATGTTCCGGCGTTATTTCTTGATGTCTCTGACCAGACACCCATCAACAGTATTATTTTCT
CCCATGAAGACGGTACGCGACTGGGCGTGGAGCATCTGGTCGCATTGGGTCACCAGCAAATCGCGCTGTT
AGCGGGCCCATTAAGTTCTGTCTCGGCGCGTCTGCGTCTGGCTGGCTGGCATAAATATCTCACTCGCAAT
CAAATTCAGCCGATAGCGGAACGGGAAGGCGACTGGAGTGCCATGTCCGGTTTTCAACAAACCATGCAAA
TGCTGAATGAGGGCATCGTTCCCACTGCGATGCTGGTTGCCAACGATCAGATGGCGCTGGGCGCAATGCG
CGCCATTACCGAGTCCGGGCTGCGCGTTGGTGCGGATATCTCGGTAGTGGGATACGACGATACCGAAGAC
AGCTCATGTTATATCCCGCCGTTAACCACCATCAAACAGGATTTTCGCCTGCTGGGGCAAACCAGCGTGG
ACCGCTTGCTGCAACTCTCTCAGGGCCAGGCGGTGAAGGGCAATCAGCTGTTGCCCGTCTCACTGGTGAA
AAGAAAAACCACCCTGGCGCCCAATACGCAAACCGCCTCTCCCCGCGCGTTGGCCGATTCATTAATGCAG
CTGGCACGACAGGTTTCCCGACTGGAAAGCGGGCAGTGAGCGCAACGCAATTAATGTGAGTTAGCTCACT
CATTAGGCACCCCAGGCTTTACACTTTATGCTTCCGGCTCGTATGTTGTGTGGAATTGTGAGCGGATAAC
AATTTCACACAGGAAACAGCTATGACCATGATTACGGATTCACTGGCCGTCGTTTTACAACGTCGTGACT
GGGAAAACCCTGGCGTTACCCAACTTAATCGCCTTGCAGCACATCCCCCTTTCGCCAGCTGGCGTAATAG
CGAAGAGGCCCGCACCGATCGCCCTTCCCAACAGTTGCGCAGCCTGAATGGCGAATGGCGCTTTGCCTGG
TTTCCGGCACCAGAAGCGGTGCCGGAAAGCTGGCTGGAGTGCGATCTTCCTGAGGCCGATACTGTCGTCG
TCCCCTCAAACTGGCAGATGCACGGTTACGATGCGCCCATCTACACCAACGTAACCTATCCCATTACGGT
CAATCCGCCGTTTGTTCCCACGGAGAATCCGACGGGTTGTTACTCGCTCACATTTAATGTTGATGAAAGC
TGGCTACAGGAAGGCCAGACGCGAATTATTTTTGATGGCGTTGGAATT
