>Addgene plasmid #55702 | RhoC | addgene partial sequence | sequence record 92776 | pGEX5 5'-GGGCTGGCAAGCCACGTTTGGTG-3'
ATCCGCTGCGATCCGAAAGAAGCTGGTGATTGTGGGTGACGGTGCCTGTGGGAAGACCTGCCTCCTCATT
GTCTTCAGCAAAGATCAGTTTCCAGAGGTCTACGTGCCTACCGTCTTTGAGAACTATATAGCCGACATCG
AAGTGGATGGCAAGCAGGTGGAGCTGGCTCTGTGGGACACAGCTGGGCAAGAAGACTACGATCGCCTGCG
GCCTCTCTCCTACCCGGACACTGACGTCATCCTCATGTGTTTCTCCATTGACAGCCCTGACAGTTTGGAA
AACATTCCTGAGAAGTGGACCCCAGAGGTGAAGCACTTTTGTCCCAACGTGCCCATCATCCTAGTGGGGA
ATAAAAAGGACCTGAGGCAAGATGAGCATACCAGGAGAGAGCTGGCCAAGATGAAACAGGAGCCGGTTCG
ATCTGAGGAAGGCCGGGACATGGCAAACAGGATCAGTGCCTTTGGCTACCTCGAGTGCTCGGCCAAGACT
AAGGAAGGGGTGCGGGAGGTATTTGAGATGGCCACTCGGGCGGGCCTACAGGTCCGGAAGAATAAGCGCC
GGAGGGGCTGTCCCATTCTCTGAGAATTCATCGTGACTGACTGACGATCTGCCTCGCGCGTTTCGGTGAT
GACGGTGAAAACCTCTGACACATGCAGCTCCCGGAGACGGTCACAGCTTGTCTGTAAGCGGATGCCGGGA
GCAGACAAGCCCGTCAGGGCGCGTCAGCGGGTGTTGGCGGGTGTCGGGGCGCAGCCATGACCCAGTCACG
TAGCGATAGCGGAGTGTATAATTCTTGAAGACGAAAGGGCCTCGTGATACGCCTATTTTTATAGGTTAAT
GTCATGATAATAATGGTTTCTTAAACGTCAGGTGGCAC
