>Addgene plasmid #55702 | RhoC | addgene partial sequence | sequence record 92827 | pGEX3 5'-CCGGGAGCTGCATGTGTCAGAGG-3'
CAGATCGTCAGTCAGTCACGATGAATTCTCAGAGAATGGGACAGCCCCTCCGGCGCTTATTCTTCCGGAC
CTGTAGGCCCGCCCGAGTGGCCATCTCAAATACCTCCCGCACCCCTTCCTTAGTCTTGGCCGAGCACTCG
AGGTAGCCAAAGGCACTGATCCTGTTTGCCATGTCCCGGCCTTCCTCAGATCGAACCGGCTCCTGTTTCA
TCTTGGCCAGCTCTCTCCTGGTATGCTCATCTTGCCTCAGGTCCTTTTTATTCCCCACTAGGATGATGGG
CACGTTGGGACAAAAGTGCTTCACCTCTGGGGTCCACTTCTCAGGAATGTTTTCCAAACTGTCAGGGCTG
TCAATGGAGAAACACATGAGGATGACGTCAGTGTCCGGGTAGGAGAGAGGCCGCAGGCGATCGTAGTCTT
CTTGCCCAGCTGTGTCCCACAGAGCCAGCTCCACCTGCTTGCCATCCACTTCGATGTCGGCTATATAGTT
CTCAAAGACGGTAGGCACGTAGACCTCTGGAAACTGATCTTTGCTGAAGACAATGAGGAGGCAGGTCTTC
CCACAGGCACCGTCACCCACAATCACCAGCTTCTTTCGGATCGCAGCGGATCCACGCGGAACCAGATCCG
ATTTTGGAGGATGGTCGCCACCACCAAACGTGGCTTGCCAGCCCTGCAAAGGCCATGCTATATACTTGCT
GGATTTCAAGTACTTATCAATTTGTGGGATAGCTTCAATACGTTTTTTAAAACAAACTAATTTTGGGAAC
GCATCCAGGCACATTGGGTCCATGTATAAAACAACATCAAGAGCGTCATACAACATGAAGTCAGGATGGG
TTACATGATCACCATTTAAATATG
