[The description below was written by a language model from this plasmid's Addgene catalogue record.]
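Description:
RhoC is a bacterial expression plasmid built on the pGEX2T backbone (about 4.9 kb without insert), carrying the mouse Rhoc coding sequence (also known as Arh9 or Arhc) cloned between BamHI and EcoRI sites, both of which remain intact. It is a high-copy plasmid selected with ampicillin, and the record lists a BL21-type expression strain supplemented for rare codons as the host, which indicates that it is meant for protein production and not only for propagation.

The record gives the promoter as lac. pGEX-series vectors generally drive expression from an IPTG-inducible lac-family promoter and place the insert downstream of glutathione S-transferase (GST). In pGEX2T a thrombin cleavage site lies between GST and the cloning sites. An insert placed at BamHI/EcoRI would therefore be expected to yield a GST-RhoC fusion that can be captured on glutathione resin and, if desired, released from the tag by thrombin. The catalogue entry does not explicitly list a tag or fusion, so this arrangement is inferred from the backbone. No feature table was available to confirm the reading frame, the exact insert boundaries or any mutations.

RhoC is a small GTPase of the RHO family. The stated purpose is simply expression of mouse RhoC, and the associated study concerns direct regulation of phosphoinositide 3-kinase isoforms by RAS and RHO family GTPases. This fits with use of the plasmid to make recombinant RhoC protein for in vitro work such as binding or activity assays, although the record does not specify particular applications.
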