Addgene plasmid #55702: RhoC
Purpose: expression of mouse RhoC
Depositing lab: Julian Downward. Depositing organization: Cancer Research UK. Publication: RAS and RHO families of GTPases directly regulate distinct phosphoinositide 3-kinase isoforms. Fritsch R, de Krijger I, Fritsch K, George R, Reason B, Kumar MS, Diefenbacher M, Stamp G, Downward J. Cell. 2013 May 23;153(5):1050-63. doi: 10.1016/j.cell.2013.04.031. PubMed 23706742.
Backbone
  Vector backbone: pGEX2T
  Backbone manufacturer: GE Healthcare Life Sciences
  Backbone size w/o insert (bp): 4948
  Vector type: Bacterial Expression
Growth in bacteria
  Bacterial resistance: Ampicillin, 100 μg/mL
  Growth temperature: 37°C
  Growth strain: BL21 codon plus ril de3
  Copy number: High Copy
Gene/Insert
  Gene/Insert name: RhoC
  Species: M. musculus (mouse)
  Entrez Gene: Rhoc (a.k.a. Arh9, Arhc)
  Promoter: lac
  Cloning method: Restriction Enzyme; 5′ cloning site BamHI (not destroyed); 3′ cloning site EcoRI (not destroyed)
  Sequencing primers: 5′ lac promoter; 3′ GST-R
Terms and licenses: Academic/Nonprofit Terms; Industry Terms: Not Available to Industry
How to cite: RhoC was a gift from Julian Downward (Addgene plasmid # 55702 ; http://n2t.net/addgene:55702 ; RRID:Addgene_55702)
